>Addgene plasmid #143222 | TFORF0549 | addgene full sequence | sequence record 396146 | Addgene NGS Result
TTAATGTAGTCTTATGCAATACTCTTGTAGTCTTGCAACATGGTAACGATGAGTTAGCAACATGCCTTAC
AAGGAGAGAAAAAGCACCGTGCATGCCGATTGGTGGAAGTAAGGTGGTACGATCGTGCCTTATTAGGAAG
GCAACAGACGGGTCTGACATGGATTGGACGAACCACTGAATTGCCGCATTGCAGAGATATTGTATTTAAG
TGCCTAGCTCGATACATAAACGGGTCTCTCTGGTTAGACCAGATCTGAGCCTGGGAGCTCTCTGGCTAAC
TAGGGAACCCACTGCTTAAGCCTCAATAAAGCTTGCCTTGAGTGCTTCAAGTAGTGTGTGCCCGTCTGTT
GTGTGACTCTGGTAACTAGAGATCCCTCAGACCCTTTTAGTCAGTGTGGAAAATCTCTAGCAGTGGCGCC
CGAACAGGGACTTGAAAGCGAAAGGGAAACCAGAGGAGCTCTCTCGACGCAGGACTCGGCTTGCTGAAGC
GCGCACGGCAAGAGGCGAGGGGCGGCGACTGGTGAGTACGCCAAAAATTTTGACTAGCGGAGGCTAGAAG
GAGAGAGATGGGTGCGAGAGCGTCAGTATTAAGCGGGGGAGAATTAGATCGCGATGGGAAAAAATTCGGT
TAAGGCCAGGGGGAAAGAAAAAATATAAATTAAAACATATAGTATGGGCAAGCAGGGAGCTAGAACGATT
CGCAGTTAATCCTGGCCTGTTAGAAACATCAGAAGGCTGTAGACAAATACTGGGACAGCTACAACCATCC
CTTCAGACAGGATCAGAAGAACTTAGATCATTATATAATACAGTAGCAACCCTCTATTGTGTGCATCAAA
GGATAGAGATAAAAGACACCAAGGAAGCTTTAGACAAGATAGAGGAAGAGCAAAACAAAAGTAAGACCAC
CGCACAGCAAGCGGCCGCTGATCTTCAGACCTGGAGGAGGAGATATGAGGGACAATTGGAGAAGTGAATT
ATATAAATATAAAGTAGTAAAAATTGAACCATTAGGAGTAGCACCCACCAAGGCAAAGAGAAGAGTGGTG
CAGAGAGAAAAAAGAGCAGTGGGAATAGGAGCTTTGTTCCTTGGGTTCTTGGGAGCAGCAGGAAGCACTA
TGGGCGCAGCGTCAATGACGCTGACGGTACAGGCCAGACAATTATTGTCTGGTATAGTGCAGCAGCAGAA
CAATTTGCTGAGGGCTATTGAGGCGCAACAGCATCTGTTGCAACTCACAGTCTGGGGCATCAAGCAGCTC
CAGGCAAGAATCCTGGCTGTGGAAAGATACCTAAAGGATCAACAGCTCCTGGGGATTTGGGGTTGCTCTG
GAAAACTCATTTGCACCACTGCTGTGCCTTGGAATGCTAGTTGGAGTAATAAATCTCTGGAACAGATTTG
GAATCACACGACCTGGATGGAGTGGGACAGAGAAATTAACAATTACACAAGCTTAATACACTCCTTAATT
GAAGAATCGCAAAACCAGCAAGAAAAGAATGAACAAGAATTATTGGAATTAGATAAATGGGCAAGTTTGT
GGAATTGGTTTAACATAACAAATTGGCTGTGGTATATAAAATTATTCATAATGATAGTAGGAGGCTTGGT
AGGTTTAAGAATAGTTTTTGCTGTACTTTCTATAGTGAATAGAGTTAGGCAGGGATATTCACCATTATCG
TTTCAGACCCACCTCCCAACCCCGAGGGGACCCATGCATTGCATCTCAATTAGTCAGCAACCAGGTGTGG
AAAGTCCCCAGGCTCCCCAGCAGGCAGAAGTATGCAAAGCATGCGTCTCAATTAGTCAGCAACCATAGTC
CCGCCCCTAACTCCGCCCATCCCGCCCCTAACTCCGCCCAGTTCCGCCCATTCTCCGCCCCATGGCTGAC
TAATTTTTTTTATTTATGCAGAGGCCGAGGCCGCCTCGGCCTCTGAGCTATTCCAGAAGTAGTGAGGAGG
CTTTTTTGGAGGCCTAGGCTTTTGCAAAAAGCTTTCTAGAGGTACCACCGGAGCTTACCATGACCGAGTA
CAAGCCCACGGTGCGCCTCGCCACCCGCGACGACGTCCCCAGGGCCGTACGCACCCTCGCCGCCGCGTTC
GCCGACTACCCCGCCACGCGCCACACCGTCGATCCGGACCGCCACATCGAGCGGGTCACCGAGCTGCAAG
AACTCTTCCTCACGCGCGTCGGGCTCGACATCGGCAAGGTGTGGGTCGCGGACGACGGCGCCGCCGTGGC
GGTCTGGACCACGCCGGAGAGCGTCGAAGCGGGGGCGGTGTTCGCCGAGATCGGCCCGCGCATGGCCGAG
TTGAGCGGTTCCCGGCTGGCCGCGCAGCAACAGATGGAAGGCCTCCTGGCGCCGCACCGGCCCAAGGAGC
CCGCGTGGTTCCTGGCCACCGTCGGCGTCTCGCCCGACCACCAGGGCAAGGGTCTGGGCAGCGCCGTCGT
GCTCCCCGGAGTGGAGGCGGCCGAGCGCGCCGGGGTGCCCGCCTTCCTGGAGACCTCCGCGCCCCGCAAC
CTCCCCTTCTACGAGCGGCTCGGCTTCACCGTCACCGCCGACGTCGAGGTGCCCGAAGGACCGCGCACCT
GGTGCATGACCCGCAAGCCCGGTGCCAGTTAACGAATTCTAGATCTTGAGACAAATGGCAGTATTCATCC
ACAATTTTAAAAGAAAAGGGGGGATTGGGGGGTACAGTGCAGGGGAAAGAATAGTAGACATAATAGCAAC
AGACATACAAACTAAAGAATTACAAAAACAAATTACAAAAATTCAAAATTTTCGGGTTTATTACAGGGAC
AGCAGAGATCCACTTTGGCGCCGGCTCGAGGCCTGCAGGTGCAAAGATGGATAAAGTTTTAAACAGAGAG
GAATCTTTGCAGCTAATGGACCTTCTAGGTCTTGAAAGGAGTGGGAATTGGCTCCGGTGCCCGTCAGTGG
GCAGAGCGCACATCGCCCACAGTCCCCGAGAAGTTGGGGGGAGGGGTCGGCAATTGAACCGGTGCCTAGA
GAAGGTGGCGCGGGGTAAACTGGGAAAGTGATGTCGTGTACTGGCTCCGCCTTTTTCCCGAGGGTGGGGG
AGAACCGTATATAAGTGCAGTAGTCGCCGTGAACGTTCTTTTTCGCAACGGGTTTGCCGCCAGAACACAG
GTAAGTGCCGTGTGTGGTTCCCGCGGGCCTGGCCTCTTTACGGGTTATGGCCCTTGCGTGCCTTGAATTA
CTTCCACCTGGCTGCAGTACGTGATTCTTGATCCCGAGCTTCGGGTTGGAAGTGGGTGGGAGAGTTCGAG
GCCTTGCGCTTAAGGAGCCCCTTCGCCTCGTGCTTGAGTTGAGGCCTGGCCTGGGCGCTGGGGCCGCCGC
GTGCGAATCTGGTGGCACCTTCGCGCCTGTCTCGCTGCTTTCGATAAGTCTCTAGCCATTTAAAATTTTT
GATGACCTGCTGCGACGCTTTTTTTCTGGCAAGATAGTCTTGTAAATGCGGGCCAAGATCTGCACACTGG
TATTTCGGTTTTTGGGGCCGCGGGCGGCGACGGGGCCCGTGCGTCCCAGCGCACATGTTCGGCGAGGCGG
GGCCTGCGAGCGCGGCCACCGAGAATCGGACGGGGGTAGTCTCAAGCTGGCCGGCCTGCTCTGGTGCCTG
GCCTCGCGCCGCCGTGTATCGCCCCGCCCTGGGCGGCAAGGCTGGCCCGGTCGGCACCAGTTGCGTGAGC
GGAAAGATGGCCGCTTCCCGGCCCTGCTGCAGGGAGCTCAAAATGGAGGACGCGGCGCTCGGGAGAGCGG
GCGGGTGAGTCACCCACACAAAGGAAAAGGGCCTTTCCGTCCTCAGCCGTCGCTTCATGTGACTCCACGG
AGTACCGGGCGCCGTCCAGGCACCTCGATTAGTTCTCGAGCTTTTGGAGTACGTCGTCTTTAGGTTGGGG
GGAGGGGTTTTATGCGATGGAGTTTCCCCACACTGAGTGGGTGGAGACTGAAGTTAGGCCAGCTTGGCAC
TTGATGTAATTCTCCTTGGAATTTGCCCTTTTTGAGTTTGGATCTTGGTTCATTCTCAAGCCTCAGACAG
TGGTTCAAAGTTTTTTTCTTCCATTTCAGGTGTCGTGAGGCTAGCACCGCCACCATGCCTCACAACTCCA
TCAGATCTGGCCATGGAGGGCTGAACCAGCTGGGAGGGGCCTTTGTGAATGGCAGACCTCTGCCGGAAGT
GGTCCGCCAGCGCATCGTAGACCTGGCCCACCAGGGTGTAAGGCCCTGCGACATCTCTCGCCAGCTCCGC
GTCAGCCATGGCTGCGTCAGCAAGATCCTTGGCAGGTACTACGAGACTGGCAGCATCCGGCCTGGAGTGA
TAGGGGGCTCCAAGCCCAAGGTGGCCACCCCCAAGGTGGTGGAGAAGATTGGGGACTACAAACGCCAGAA
CCCTACCATGTTTGCCTGGGAGATCCGAGACCGGCTCCTGGCTGAGGGCGTCTGTGACAATGACACTGTG
CCCAGTGTCAGCTCCATTAATAGAATCATCCGGACCAAAGTGCAGCAACCATTCAACCTCCCTATGGACA
GCTGCGTGGCCACCAAGTCCCTGAGTCCCGGACACACGCTGATCCCCAGCTCAGCTGTAACTCCCCCGGA
GTCACCCCAGTCGGATTCCCTGGGCTCCACCTACTCCATCAATGGGCTCCTGGGCATCGCTCAGCCTGGC
AGCGACAAGAGGAAAATGGATGACAGTGATCAGGATAGCTGCCGACTAAGCATTGACTCACAGAGCAGCA
GCAGCGGACCCCGAAAGCACCTTCGCACGGATGCCTTCAGCCAGCACCACCTCGAGCCGCTCGAGTGCCC
ATTTGAGCGGCAGCACTACCCAGAGGCCTATGCCTCCCCCAGCCACACCAAAGGCGAGCAGGAAGTGAAT
ACTCTGGCAATGCCTATGGCCACACCCCCTACTCCTCCTACAGCGAGGCCTGGCGCTTCCCCAACTCCAG
CTTGCTAGTAATGAACTAGTCCGTAACTTGAAAGTATTTCGATTTCTTGGCTTTATATATCTTGTGGAAA
GGACGATTCTTTAGGCATAGCCGTAACCCGACGCGTTAAGTCGACAATCAACCTCTGGATTACAAAATTT
GTGAAAGATTGACTGGTATTCTTAACTATGTTGCTCCTTTTACGCTATGTGGATACGCTGCTTTAATGCC
TTTGTATCATGCTATTGCTTCCCGTATGGCTTTCATTTTCTCCTCCTTGTATAAATCCTGGTTGCTGTCT
CTTTATGAGGAGTTGTGGCCCGTTGTCAGGCAACGTGGCGTGGTGTGCACTGTGTTTGCTGACGCAACCC
CCACTGGTTGGGGCATTGCCACCACCTGTCAGCTCCTTTCCGGGACTTTCGCTTTCCCCCTCCCTATTGC
CACGGCGGAACTCATCGCCGCCTGCCTTGCCCGCTGCTGGACAGGGGCTCGGCTGTTGGGCACTGACAAT
TCCGTGGTGTTGTCGGGGAAATCATCGTCCTTTCCTTGGCTGCTCGCCTGTGTTGCCACCTGGATTCTGC
GCGGGACGTCCTTCTGCTACGTCCCTTCGGCCCTCAATCCAGCGGACCTTCCTTCCCGCGGCCTGCTGCC
GGCTCTGCGGCCTCTTCCGCGTCTTCGCCTTCGCCCTCAGACGAGTCGGATCTCCCTTTGGGCCGCCTCC
CCGCGTCGACTTTAAGACCAATGACTTACAAGGCAGCTGTAGATCTTAGCCACTTTTTAAAAGAAAAGGG
GGGACTGGAAGGGCTAATTCACTCCCAACGAAGACAAGATCTGCTTTTTGCTTGTACTGGGTCTCTCTGG
TTAGACCAGATCTGAGCCTGGGAGCTCTCTGGCTAACTAGGGAACCCACTGCTTAAGCCTCAATAAAGCT
TGCCTTGAGTGCTTCAAGTAGTGTGTGCCCGTCTGTTGTGTGACTCTGGTAACTAGAGATCCCTCAGACC
CTTTTAGTCAGTGTGGAAAATCTCTAGCAGTACGTATAGTAGTTCATGTCATCTTATTATTCAGTATTTA
TAACTTGCAAAGAAATGAATATCAGAGAGTGAGAGGAACTTGTTTATTGCAGCTTATAATGGTTACAAAT
AAAGCAATAGCATCACAAATTTCACAAATAAAGCATTTTTTTCACTGCATTCTAGTTGTGGTTTGTCCAA
ACTCATCAATGTATCTTATCATGTCTGGCTCTAGCTATCCCGCCCCTAACTCCGCCCATCCCGCCCCTAA
CTCCGCCCAGTTCCGCCCATTCTCCGCCCCATGGCTGACTAATTTTTTTTATTTATGCAGAGGCCGAGGC
CGCCTCGGCCTCTGAGCTATTCCAGAAGTAGTGAGGAGGCTTTTTTGGAGGCCTAGGGACGTACCCAATT
CGCCCTATAGTGAGTCGTATTACGCGCGCTCACTGGCCGTCGTTTTACAACGTCGTGACTGGGAAAACCC
TGGCGTTACCCAACTTAATCGCCTTGCAGCACATCCCCCTTTCGCCAGCTGGCGTAATAGCGAAGAGGCC
CGCACCGATCGCCCTTCCCAACAGTTGCGCAGCCTGAATGGCGAATGGG
[124 nt withheld, positions 6560-6683]
C
[91 nt withheld, positions 6685-6775]
A
[49 nt withheld, positions 6777-6825]
CCTTTGACGTTGGAGTCCACGTTCTTT
[37 nt withheld, positions 6853-6889]
ACCCTATCTCGGTCTATTCTTTTGATTTATAAGGGATTTTGCCGATTTCGGCCTATTGGTTAAAAAATGA
GCTGATTTAACAAAAATTTAACGCGAATTTTAACAAAATATTAACGCTTACAATTTAGGTGGCACTTTTC
GGGGAAATGTGCGCGGAACCCCTATTTGTTTATTTTTCTAAATACATTCAAATATGTATCCGCTCATGAG
ACAATAACCCTGATAAATGCTTCAATAATATTGAAAAAGGAAGAGTATGAGTATTCAACATTTCCGTGTC
GCCCTTATTCCCTTTTTTGCGGCATTTTGCCTTCCTGTTTTTGCTCACCCAGAAACGCTGGTGAAAGTAA
AAGATGCTGAAGATCAGTTGGGTGCACGAGTGGGTTACATCGAACTGGATCTCAACAGCGGTAAGATCCT
TGAGAGTTTTCGCCCCGAAGAACGTTTTCCAATGATGAGCACTTTTAAAGTTCTGCTATGTGGCGCGGTA
TTATCCCGTATTGACGCCGGGCAAGAGCAACTCGGTCGCCGCATACACTATTCTCAGAATGACTTGGTTG
AGTACTCACCAGTCACAGAAAAGCATCTTACGGATGGCATGACAGTAAGAGAATTATGCAGTGCTGCCAT
AACCATGAGTGATAACACTGCGGCCAACTTACTTCTGACAACGATCGGAGGACCGAAGGAGCTAACCGCT
TTTTTGCACAACATGGGGGATCATGTAACTCGCCTTGATCGTTGGGAACCGGAGCTGAATGAAGCCATAC
CAAACGACGAGCGTGACACCACGATGCCTGTAGCAATGGCAACAACGTTGCGCAAACTATTAACTGGCGA
ACTACTTACTCTAGCTTCCCGGCAACAATTAATAGACTGGATGGAGGCGGATAAAGTTGCAGGACCACTT
CTGCGCTCGGCCCTTCCGGCTGGCTGGTTTATTGCTGATAAATCTGGAGCCGGTGAGCGTGGGTCTCGCG
GTATCATTGCAGCACTGGGGCCAGATGGTAAGCCCTCCCGTATCGTAGTTATCTACACGACGGGGAGTCA
GGCAACTATGGATGAACGAAATAGACAGATCGCTGAGATAGGTGCCTCACTGATTAAGCATTGGTAACTG
TCAGACCAAGTTTACTCATATATACTTTAGATTGATTTAAAACTTCATTTTTAATTTAAAAGGATCTAGG
TGAAGATCCTTTTTGATAATCTCATGACCAAAATCCCTTAACGTGAGTTTTCGTTCCACTGAGCGTCAGA
CCCCGTAGAAAAGATCAAAGGATCTTCTTGAGATCCTTTTTTTCTGCGCGTAATCTGCTGCTTGCAAACA
AAAAAACCACCGCTACCAGCGGTGGTTTGTTTGCCGGATCAAGAGCTACCAACTCTTTTTCCGAAGGTAA
CTGGCTTCAGCAGAGCGCAGATACCAAATACTGTTCTTCTAGTGTAGCCGTAGTTAGGCCACCACTTCAA
GAACTCTGTAGCACCGCCTACATACCTCGCTCTGCTAATCCTGTTACCAGTGGCTGCTGCCAGTGGCGAT
AAGTCGTGTCTTACCGGGTTGGACTCAAGACGATAGTTACCGGATAAGGCGCAGCGGTCGGGCTGAACGG
GGGGTTCGTGCACACAGCCCAGCTTGGAGCGAACGACCTACACCGAACTGAGATACCTACAGCGTGAGCT
ATGAGAAAGCGCCACGCTTCCCGAAGGGAGAAAGGCGGACAGGTATCCGGTAAGCGGCAGGGTCGGAACA
GGAGAGCGCACGAGGGAGCTTCCAGGGGGAAACGCCTGGTATCTTTATAGTCCTGTCGGGTTTCGCCACC
TCTGACTTGAGCGTCGATTTTTGTGATGCTCGTCAGGGGGGCGGAGCCTATGGAAAAACGCCAGCAACGC
GGCCTTTTTACGGTTCCTGGCCTTTTGCTGGCCTTTTGCTCACATGTTCTTTCCTGCGTTATCCCCTGAT
TCTGTGGATAACCGTATTACCGCCTTTGAGTGAGCTGATACCGCTCGCCGCAGCCGAACGACCGAGCGCA
GCGAGTCAGTGAGCGAGGAAGCGGAAGAGCGCCCAATACGCAAACCGCCTCTCCCCGCGCGTTGGCCGAT
TCATTAATGCAGCTGGCACGACAGGTTTCCCGACTGGAAAGCGGGCAGTGAGCGCAACGCAATTAATGTG
AGTTAGCTCACTCATTAGGCACCCCAGGCTTTACACTTTATGCTTCCGGCTCGTATGTTGTGTGGAATTG
TGAGCGGATAACAATTTCACACAGGAAACAGCTATGACCATGATTACGCCAAGCGCGCAATTAACCCTCA
CTAAAGGGAACAAAAGCTGGAGCTGCAAGC
Features (pLannotate 1.2.2; 32 found; start..end, strand, type, name):
      5..231     +  promoter       RSV promoter: Rous sarcoma virus enhancer/promoter
    232..412     +  LTR            5' LTR (truncated): truncated 5' long terminal repeat (LTR) from HIV-1
    459..584     +  misc_feature   HIV-1 Ψ: packaging signal of human immunodeficiency virus type 1
    568..931     +  CDS            HIV-1 gag (fragment): gag protein from human immunodeficiency virus 1; gag
   1077..1310    +  misc_feature   RRE: The Rev response element (RRE) of HIV-1 allows for Rev-dependent mRNA export from the nucleus to the cytoplasm.
   1687..1713    +  CDS            Rev (fragment): human immunodeficiency virus 1 (HIV-1) Rev protein; rev; enhances nuclear export of unspliced and incompletely spliced viral mRNAs
   1720..1743    +  promoter       SV40 promoter (fragment): SV40 early promoter
   1744..1815    +  promoter       SV40 promoter (fragment): SV40 enhancer and early promoter
   1839..1974    +  rep_origin     SV40 ori: SV40 origin of replication
   2020..2616    +  CDS            PuroR (fragment): puromycin N-acetyltransferase; pac from Streptomyces; confers resistance to puromycin
   2665..2782    +  misc_feature   cPPT/CTS: central polypurine tract and central termination sequence of HIV-1
   2847..2913    +  CDS            small t antigen (fragment): SV40 (simian virus 40) small t antigen
   2920..4098    +  promoter       EF-1α promoter: strong constitutive promoter for human elongation factor EF-1α
   4115..4891    +  CDS            PAX8 (fragment): PAX8_HUMAN - Experimental evidence at protein level: Swiss-Prot protein existence level 1. Transcription factor for the thyroid-specific expression of the genes exclusively expressed in the thyroid cell type, maintaining the functional differentiation of such cells. From Homo sapiens (Human).
   4888..4977    +  CDS            PAX8 (fragment): PAX8_HUMAN - Experimental evidence at protein level: Swiss-Prot protein existence level 1. Transcription factor for the thyroid-specific expression of the genes exclusively expressed in the thyroid cell type, maintaining the functional differentiation of such cells. From Homo sapiens (Human).
   4991..5044    +  promoter       U6 promoter (fragment): RNA polymerase III promoter for human U6 snRNA
   5086..5674    +  misc_feature   WPRE: woodchuck hepatitis virus posttranscriptional regulatory element
   5725..5744    +  misc_feature   cPPT/CTS (fragment): central polypurine tract and central termination sequence of HIV-1
   5746..5979    +  LTR            3' LTR (ΔU3): self-inactivating 3' long terminal repeat (LTR) from HIV-1
   6057..6178    +  polyA_signal   SV40 poly(A) signal: SV40 polyadenylation signal
   6218..6353    +  rep_origin     SV40 ori: SV40 origin of replication
   6374..6392    -  promoter       T7 promoter: promoter for bacteriophage T7 RNA polymerase
   6400..6555    +  CDS            lacZα (fragment): LacZα fragment of β-galactosidase; lacZ fragment
   6560..6988    +  rep_origin     f1 ori (sequence partly withheld): f1 bacteriophage origin of replication; arrow indicates direction of (+) strand synthesis
   7041..7145    +  promoter       AmpR promoter: bla
   7146..8006    +  CDS            AmpR: β-lactamase; bla; confers resistance to ampicillin, carbenicillin, and related antibiotics
   8177..8765    +  rep_origin     ori: high-copy-number ColE1/pMB1/pBR322/pUC origin of replication
   8948..9040    +  CDS            lacI (fragment): lac repressor; lacI; The lac repressor binds to the lac operator to inhibit transcription in E. coli. This inhibition can be relieved by adding lactose or isopropyl-β-D-thiogalactopyranoside (IPTG).
   9053..9074    +  protein_bind   CAP binding site: CAP binding activates transcription in the presence of cAMP. E. coli catabolite activator protein
   9089..9119    +  promoter       lac promoter: promoter for the E. coli lac operon
   9127..9143    +  protein_bind   lac operator: The lac repressor binds to the lac operator to inhibit transcription in E. coli. This inhibition can be relieved by adding lactose or isopropyl-β-D-thiogalactopyranoside (IPTG). lac repressor encoded by lacI
   9188..9206    +  promoter       T3 promoter: promoter for bacteriophage T3 RNA polymerase
