[The description below was written by a language model from this plasmid's Addgene catalogue record and pLannotate feature annotations shown in this document.]
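Description:
TFORF0549 is a lentiviral mammalian expression plasmid built on the pLX_TRC317 backbone from the Broad Institute Genetic Perturbation Platform. It carries a human PAX8 open reading frame as one member of a barcoded transcription factor ORF collection. In bacteria it is maintained through a high-copy ColE1/pUC-type origin and selected with ampicillin via the bla gene. An f1 origin and remnants of lac/lacZα cloning sequence flanked by T3 and T7 promoters are also present in the backbone. The depositor warns that the plasmid can recombine, which is a common issue with repeated LTR sequences.

The transfer cassette has a third-generation, self-inactivating layout. An RSV promoter drives a truncated HIV-1 5' LTR, followed by the Ψ packaging signal with a partial gag sequence, the RRE for Rev-dependent export of the genomic RNA, and a cPPT/CTS. A ΔU3 3' LTR and an SV40 polyadenylation signal close the cassette. Within the provirus, an SV40 early promoter/origin region drives puromycin N-acetyltransferase, allowing selection of transduced cells. Downstream, the strong constitutive EF-1α promoter drives the PAX8 ORF, which corresponds to a specific annotated transcript isoform and was made synthetically. The annotation splits the ORF into two adjacent PAX8 matches, consistent with an isoform that differs from the reference protein. A WPRE after the ORF enhances transcript expression.

According to the record, each construct in the collection carries a unique 24-bp barcode, though the feature table does not annotate it. The barcode lets the overexpressed factor be identified in pooled screens, such as those testing which transcription factors drive directed differentiation.
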