Addgene plasmid #143222: TFORF0549
Purpose: Lentiviral vector for overexpressing transcription factor ORFs with unique 24-bp barcodes. Barcodes facilitate identification of transcription factors in pooled screens.
Depositing lab: Feng Zhang. Depositing organization: Broad Institute. Publication: A transcription factor atlas of directed differentiation. Joung J, Ma S, Tay T, Geiger-Schuller KR, Kirchgatterer PC, Verdine VK, Guo B, Arias-Garcia MA, Allen WE, Singh A, Kuksenko O, Abudayyeh OO, Gootenberg JS, Fu Z, Macrae RK, Buenrostro JD, Regev A, Zhang F. Cell. 2023 Jan 5;186(1):209-229.e26. doi: 10.1016/j.cell.2022.11.026. PubMed 36608654.
Backbone
  Vector backbone: pLX_TRC317
  Backbone manufacturer: Broad Institute Genetic Perturbation Platform
  Backbone size w/o insert (bp): 8264
  Vector type: Mammalian Expression, Lentiviral
  Selectable markers: Puromycin
Growth in bacteria
  Bacterial resistance: Ampicillin, 100 μg/mL
  Growth temperature: 37°C
  Growth strain: NEB Stable
  Copy number: High Copy
Gene/Insert
  Gene/Insert name: PAX8
  Species: H. sapiens (human)
  Insert size (bp): 965
  Entrez Gene: PAX8 (a.k.a. PAX-8)
  Promoter: EF1a
  Cloning method: Unknown
  Sequencing primers: 5′ GGGTGGAGACTGAAGTTAGGCCAG; 3′ CACATAGCGTAAAAGGAGCAACATAG
Terms and licenses: Academic/Nonprofit Terms; Industry Terms: Not Available to Industry
Depositor comments: NM_013992,ENST00000397647 . The transcription factor ORF portion of this plasmid was synthesized by Genewiz. Please test multiple small colonies in case of plasmid recombination. To make this collection available in a timely manner, a portion of this collection was not fully sequenced by Addgene. If an Addgene verified full plasmid sequence is not available, please contact us prior to placing an order to request the full sequence.
How to cite: TFORF0549 was a gift from Feng Zhang (Addgene plasmid # 143222 ; http://n2t.net/addgene:143222 ; RRID:Addgene_143222)
