>Addgene plasmid #143222 | TFORF0549 | depositor partial sequence | sequence record 281804 | Insert
ACCGCCACCATGCCTCACAACTCCATCAGATCTGGCCATGGAGGGCTGAACCAGCTGGGAGGGGCCTTTG
TGAATGGCAGACCTCTGCCGGAAGTGGTCCGCCAGCGCATCGTAGACCTGGCCCACCAGGGTGTAAGGCC
CTGCGACATCTCTCGCCAGCTCCGCGTCAGCCATGGCTGCGTCAGCAAGATCCTTGGCAGGTACTACGAG
ACTGGCAGCATCCGGCCTGGAGTGATAGGGGGCTCCAAGCCCAAGGTGGCCACCCCCAAGGTGGTGGAGA
AGATTGGGGACTACAAACGCCAGAACCCTACCATGTTTGCCTGGGAGATCCGAGACCGGCTCCTGGCTGA
GGGCGTCTGTGACAATGACACTGTGCCCAGTGTCAGCTCCATTAATAGAATCATCCGGACCAAAGTGCAG
CAACCATTCAACCTCCCTATGGACAGCTGCGTGGCCACCAAGTCCCTGAGTCCCGGACACACGCTGATCC
CCAGCTCAGCTGTAACTCCCCCGGAGTCACCCCAGTCGGATTCCCTGGGCTCCACCTACTCCATCAATGG
GCTCCTGGGCATCGCTCAGCCTGGCAGCGACAAGAGGAAAATGGATGACAGTGATCAGGATAGCTGCCGA
CTAAGCATTGACTCACAGAGCAGCAGCAGCGGACCCCGAAAGCACCTTCGCACGGATGCCTTCAGCCAGC
ACCACCTCGAGCCGCTCGAGTGCCCATTTGAGCGGCAGCACTACCCAGAGGCCTATGCCTCCCCCAGCCA
CACCAAAGGCGAGCAGGAAGTGAATACTCTGGCAATGCCTATGGCCACACCCCCTACTCCTCCTACAGCG
AGGCCTGGCGCTTCCCCAACTCCAGCTTGCTAGTAATGAACTAGTCCGTAACTTGAAAGTATTTCGATTT
CTTGGCTTTATATATCTTGTGGAAAGGACGATTCTTTAGGCATAGCCGTAACCCG
