>Addgene plasmid #143222 | TFORF0549 | depositor partial sequence | sequence record 281805 | Barcode
TTCTTTAGGCATAGCCGTAACCCG
